>Addgene plasmid #226109 | pEJS1350 CMV-AcrIIC3-FLAGNLS-mCherry-3xmiR-92a CMV-BFP | addgene full sequence | sequence record 448313 | Addgene NGS Result
CGCCATTCTGCCTGGGGACGTCGGAGCAAGCTTGATTTAGGTGACACTATAGACGGAATTGTACCCGCGG
CCGATCCACCGGTCGCCACCATGTTCAAACGGGCCATTATTTTCACCAGCTTCAACGGCTTCGAGAAGGT
CAGTCGCACGGAAAAACGGCGCCTTGCCAAGATAATTAACGCCAGAGTTAGTATAATCGACGAGTATCTT
CGCGCCAAAGACACCAACGCCTCCTTGGACGGACAGTATAGAGCATTCCTTTTCAATGATGAGTCACCAG
CGATGACCGAATTCCTCGCTAAGCTCAAGGCGTTCGCAGAAAGCTGTACTGGTATAAGCATTGATGCGTG
GGAGATTGAAGAGAGCGAGTATGTTCGATTGCCCGTCGAACGGAGAGATTTCCTTGCGGCGGCCAATGGC
AAAGAAATTTTCAAAATTGGCGGGGATTATAAGGATGATGATGATAAGGGCTCCCCTAAGAAGAAGAGAA
AGGTGGGATCCGGAAGTATGGTGAGCAAGGGCGAGGAGGATAACATGGCCATCATCAAGGAGTTCATGCG
CTTCAAGGTGCACATGGAGGGCTCCGTGAACGGCCACGAGTTCGAGATCGAGGGCGAGGGCGAGGGCCGC
CCCTACGAGGGCACCCAGACCGCCAAGCTGAAGGTGACCAAGGGTGGCCCCCTGCCCTTCGCCTGGGACA
TCCTGTCCCCTCAGTTCATGTACGGCTCCAAGGCCTACGTGAAGCACCCCGCCGACATCCCCGACTACTT
GAAGCTGTCCTTCCCCGAGGGCTTCAAGTGGGAGCGCGTGATGAACTTCGAGGACGGCGGCGTGGTGACC
GTGACCCAGGACTCCTCACTGCAGGACGGCGAGTTCATCTACAAGGTGAAGCTGCGCGGCACCAACTTCC
CCTCCGACGGCCCCGTAATGCAGAAGAAGACCATGGGCTGGGAGGCCTCCTCCGAGCGGATGTACCCCGA
GGACGGCGCCCTGAAGGGCGAGATCAAGCAGAGGCTGAAGCTGAAGGACGGCGGCCACTACTACGCTGAG
GTCAAGACCACCTACAAGGCCAAGAAGCCCGTGCAGCTGCCCGGCGCCTACAACGTCAACATCAAGTTGG
ACATCACCTCCCACAACGAGGACTACACCATCGTGGAACAGTACGAACGCGCTGAGGGCCGCCACTCCAC
CGGCGGCATGGACGAGCTGTACAAGTGATAAAGCGGCCATCAAGCTACAGGCCGGGACAAGTGCAATAAC
AGGCCGGGACAAGTGCAATAACAGGCCGGGACAAGTGCAATAAGCTCGCTGATCAGCCTCGACTGTGCCT
TCTAGTTGCCAGCCATCTGTTGTTTGCCCCTCCCCCGTGCCTTCCTTGACCCTGGAAGGTGCCACTCCCA
CTGTCCTTTCCTAATAAAATGAGGAAATTGCATCGCATTGTCTGAGTAGGTGTCATTCTATTCTGGGGGG
TGGGGTGGGGCAGGACAGCAAGGGGGAGGATTGGGAAGACAATAGCCTAGGTAGATAAGTAGCATGGCGG
GTGATCTTCAATATTGGCCATTAGCCATATTATTCATTGGTTATATAGCATAAATCAATATTGGCTATTG
GCCATTGCATACGTTGTATCTATATCATAATATGTACATTTATATTGGCTCATGTCCAATATGACCGCCA
TGTTGGCATTGATTATTGACTAGTTATTAATAGTAATCAATTACGGGGTCATTAGTTCATAGCCCATATA
TGGAGTTCCGCGTTACATAACTTACGGTAAATGGCCCGCCTGGCTGACCGCCCAACGACCCCCGCCCATT
GACGTCAATAATGACGTATGTTCCCATAGTAACGCCAATAGGGACTTTCCATTGACGTCAATGGGTGGAG
TATTTACGGTAAACTGCCCACTTGGCAGTACATCAAGTGTATCATATGCCAAGTCCGCCCCCTATTGACG
TCAATGACGGTAAATGGCCCGCCTGGCATTATGCCCAGTACATGACCTTACGGGACTTTCCTACTTGGCA
GTACATCTACGTATTAGTCATCGCTATTACCATGGTGATGCGGTTTTGGCAGTACACCAATGGGCGTGGA
TAGCGGTTTGACTCACGGGGATTTCCAAGTCTCCACCCCATTGACGTCAATGGGAGTTTGTTTTGGCACC
AAAATCAACGGGACTTTCCAAAATGTCGTAACAACTGCGATCGCCCGCCCCGTTGACGCAAATGGGCGGT
AGGCGTGTACGGTGGGAGGTCTATATAAGCAGAGCTCGTTTAGTGAACCGTCAGATCACTAGAAGCTTTA
TTGCGGTAGTTTATCACAGTTAAATTGCTAACGCAGTCAGTGCTTCTGACACAACAGTCTCGAACTTAAG
CTGCAGTGACTCTCTTAAGGTAGCCTTGCAGAAGTTGGTCGTGAGGCACTGGGCAGGTAAGTATCAAGGT
TACAAGACAGGTTTAAGGAGACCAATAGAAACTGGGCTTGTCGAGACAGAGAAGACTCTTGCGTTTCTGA
TAGGCACCTATTGGTCTTACTGACATCCACTTTGCCTTTCTCTCCACAGGTGTCCACTCCCAGTTCAATT
ACAGCTCTTAAGGCTAGAGTACTTAATACGACTCACTATAGGCTAGAATGGTGTCTAAGGGCGAAGAGCT
GATTAAGGAGAACATGCACATGAAGCTGTACATGGAGGGCACCGTGGACAACCATCACTTCAAGTGCACA
TCCGAGGGCGAAGGCAAGCCCTACGAGGGCACCCAGACCATGAGAATCAAGGTGGTCGAGGGCGGCCCTC
TCCCCTTCGCCTTCGACATCCTGGCTACTAGCTTCCTCTACGGCAGCAAGACCTTCATCAACCACACCCA
GGGCATCCCCGACTTCTTCAAGCAGTCCTTCCCTGAGGGCTTCACATGGGAGAGAGTCACCACATACGAA
GACGGGGGCGTGCTGACCGCTACCCAGGACACCAGCCTCCAGGACGGCTGCCTCATCTACAACGTCAAGA
TCAGAGGGGTGAACTTCACATCCAACGGCCCTGTGATGCAGAAGAAAACACTCGGCTGGGAGGCCTTCAC
CGAGACGCTGTACCCCGCTGACGGCGGCCTGGAAGGCAGAAACGACATGGCCCTGAAGCTCGTGGGCGGG
AGCCATCTGATCGCAAACGCCAAGACCACATATAGATCCAAGAAACCCGCTAAGAACCTCAAGATGCCTG
GCGTCTACTATGTGGACTACAGACTGGAAAGAATCAAGGAGGCCAACAACGAGACCTACGTCGAGCAGCA
CGAGGTGGCAGTGGCCAGATACTGCGACCTCCCTAGCAAACTGGGGCACAAGCTTAATTGAACGCGTCGA
GCATGCATCTAGGGCGGCCAATTCCGCCCCTCTCCCCCCCCCCCTCTCCCTCCCCCCCCCCTAACGTTAC
TGGCCGAAGCCGCTTGGAATAAGGCCGGTGTGCGTTTGTCTATATGTTATTTTCCACCATATTGCCGTCT
TTTGGCAATGTGAGGGCCCGGAAACCTGGCCCTGTCTTCTTGACGAGCATTCCTAGGGGTCTTTCCCCTC
TCGCCAAAGGAATGCAAGGTCTGTTGAATGTCGTGAAGGAAGCAGTTCCTCTGGAAGCTTCTTGAAGACA
AACAACGTCTGTAGCGACCCTTTGCAGGCAGCGGAACCCCCCACCTGGCGACAGGTGCCTCTGCGGCCAA
AAGCCACGTGTATAAGATACACCTGCAAAGGCGGCACAACCCCAGTGCCACGTTGTGAGTTGGATAGTTG
TGGAAAGAGTCAAATGGCTCTCCTCAAGCGTATTCAACAAGGGGCTGAAGGATGCCCAGAAGGTACCCCA
TTGTATGGGATCTGATCTGGGGCCTCGGTGCACATGCTTTACATGTGTTTAGTCGAGGTTAAAAAAACGT
CTAGGCCCCCCGAACCACGGGGACGTGGTTTTCCTTTGAAAAACACGATGATAAGCTTGCCACAACCCGG
GATCCTCTAGAGTCGACCCGGGCGGCCGCTTCCCTTTAGTGAGGGTTAATGCTTCGAGCAGACATGATAA
GATACATTGATGAGTTTGGACAAACCACAACTAGAATGCAGTGAAAAAAATGCTTTATTTGTGAAATTTG
TGATGCTATTGCTTTATTTGTAACCATTATAAGCTGCAATAAACAAGTTAACAACAACAATTGCATTCAT
TTTATGTTTCAGGTTCAGGGGGAGATGTGGGAGGTTTTTTAAAGCAAGTAAAACCTCTACAAATGTGGTA
AAATCCGATAAGGATCGATCCGGGCGGTACCCAGCTTTTGTTCCCTTTAGTGAGGGTTAATTGCGCGCTT
GGCGTAATCATGGTCATAGCTGTTTCCTGTGTGAAATTGTTATCCGCTCACAATTCCACACAACATACGA
GCCGGGAGCATAAAGTGTAAAGCCTGGGGTGCCTAATGAGTGAGCTAACTCACATTAATTGCGTTGCGCT
CACTGCCCGCTTTCCAGTCGGGAAACCTGTCGTGCCAGCTGCATTAATGAATCGGCCAACGCGCGGGGAG
AGGCGGTTTGCGTATTGGGCGCTCTTCCGCTTCCTCGCTCACTGACTCGCTGCGCTCGGTCGTTCGGCTG
CGGCGAGCGGTATCAGCTCACTCAAAGGCGGTAATACGGTTATCCACAGAATCAGGGGATAACGCAGGAA
AGAACATGTGAGCAAAAGGCCAGCAAAAGGCCAGGAACCGTAAAAAGGCCGCGTTGCTGGCGTTTTTCCA
TAGGCTCCGCCCCCCTGACGAGCATCACAAAAATCGACGCTCAAGTCAGAGGTGGCGAAACCCGACAGGA
CTATAAAGATACCAGGCGTTTCCCCCTGGAAGCTCCCTCGTGCGCTCTCCTGTTCCGACCCTGCCGCTTA
CCGGATACCTGTCCGCCTTTCTCCCTTCGGGAAGCGTGGCGCTTTCTCATAGCTCACGCTGTAGGTATCT
CAGTTCGGTGTAGGTCGTTCGCTCCAAGCTGGGCTGTGTGCACGAACCCCCCGTTCAGCCCGACCGCTGC
GCCTTATCCGGTAACTATCGTCTTGAGTCCAACCCGGTAAGACACGACTTATCGCCACTGGCAGCAGCCA
CTGGTAACAGGATTAGCAGAGCGAGGTATGTAGGCGGTGCTACAGAGTTCTTGAAGTGGTGGCCTAACTA
CGGCTACACTAGAAGAACAGTATTTGGTATCTGCGCTCTGCTGAAGCCAGTTACCTTCGGAAAAAGAGTT
GGTAGCTCTTGATCCGGCAAACAAACCACCGCTGGTAGCGGTGGTTTTTTTGTTTGCAAGCAGCAGATTA
CGCGCAGAAAAAAAGGATCTCAAGAAGATCCTTTGATCTTTTCTACGGGGTCTGACGCTCAGTGGAACGA
AAACTCACGTTAAGGGATTTTGGTCATGAGATTATCAAAAAGGATCTTCACCTAGATCCTTTTAAATTAA
AAATGAAGTTTTAAATCAATCTAAAGTATATATGAGTAAACTTGGTCTGACAGTTACCAATGCTTAATCA
GTGAGGCACCTATCTCAGCGATCTGTCTATTTCGTTCATCCATAGTTGCCTGACTCCCCGTCGTGTAGAT
AACTACGATACGGGAGGGCTTACCATCTGGCCCCAGTGCTGCAATGATACCGCGAGACCCACGCTCACCG
GCTCCAGATTTATCAGCAATAAACCAGCCAGCCGGAAGGGCCGAGCGCAGAAGTGGTCCTGCAACTTTAT
CCGCCTCCATCCAGTCTATTAATTGTTGCCGGGAAGCTAGAGTAAGTAGTTCGCCAGTTAATAGTTTGCG
CAACGTTGTTGCCATTGCTACAGGCATCGTGGTGTCACGCTCGTCGTTTGGTATGGCTTCATTCAGCTCC
GGTTCCCAACGATCAAGGCGAGTTACATGATCCCCCATGTTGTGCAAAAAAGCGGTTAGCTCCTTCGGTC
CTCCGATCGTTGTCAGAAGTAAGTTGGCCGCAGTGTTATCACTCATGGTTATGGCAGCACTGCATAATTC
TCTTACTGTCATGCCATCCGTAAGATGCTTTTCTGTGACTGGTGAGTACTCAACCAAGTCATTCTGAGAA
TAGTGTATGCGGCGACCGAGTTGCTCTTGCCCGGCGTCAATACGGGATAATACCGCGCCACATAGCAGAA
CTTTAAAAGTGCTCATCATTGGAAAACGTTCTTCGGGGCGAAAACTCTCAAGGATCTTACCGCTGTTGAG
ATCCAGTTCGATGTAACCCACTCGTGCACCCAACTGATCTTCAGCATCTTTTACTTTCACCAGCGTTTCT
GGGTGAGCAAAAACAGGAAGGCAAAATGCCGCAAAAAAGGGAATAAGGGCGACACGGAAATGTTGAATAC
TCATACTCTTCCTTTTTCAATATTATTGAAGCATTTATCAGGGTTATTGTCTCATGAGCGGATACATATT
TGAATGTATTTAGAAAAATAAACAAATAGGGGTTCCGCGCACATTTCCCCGAAAAGTGCCACCTAAATTG
TAAGCGTTAATATTTTGTTAAAATTCGCGTTAAATTTTTGTTAAATCAGCTCATTTTTTAACCAATAGGC
CGAAATCGGCAAAATCCCTTATAAATCAAAAGAATAGACCGAGATAGGGT
[37 nt withheld, positions 6631-6667]
AAAGAACGTGGACTCCAACGTCAAAGG
[49 nt withheld, positions 6695-6743]
T
[91 nt withheld, positions 6745-6835]
G
[124 nt withheld, positions 6837-6960]
CCCATTCGCCATTCAGGCTGCGCAACTGTTGGGAAGGGCGATCGGTGCGGGCCTCTTCGCTATTACGCCA
GTCGACCGCCAATTCAATATGGCGTATATGGACTCATGCCAATTCAATATGGTGGATCTGGACCTGTGCC
AATTCAATATGGCGTATATGGACTCGTGCCAATTCAATATGGTGGATCTGGACCCCAGCCAATTCAATAT
GGCGGACTTGGCACCATGCCAATTCAATATGGCGGACCTGGCACTGTGCCAACTGGGGAGGGGTCTACTT
GGCACGGTACCAAGTTTGAGGAGGGGTCTTGGCCCTGTGCCAAGTCCGCCATATTGAATTGGCATGGTGC
CAATAATGGCGGCCATATTGGCTATATGCCAGGATCAATATATAGGCAATATCCAATATGGCCCTATGCC
AATATGGCTATTGGCCAGGTTCAATACTATGTATTGGCCCTATGCCATATAGTATTCCATATATGGGTTT
TCCTATTGACGTAGATAGCCCCTCCCAATGGGCGGTCCCATATACCATATATGGGGCTTCCTAATACCGC
CCATAGCCACTCCCCCATTGACGTCAATGGTCTCTATATATGGTCTTTCCTATTGACGTCATATGGGCGG
TCCTATTGACGTATATGGCGCCTCCCCCATTGACGTCAATTACGGTAAATGGCCCGCCTGGCTCAATGCC
CATTGACGTCAATAGGACCACCCACCATTGACGTCAATGGGATGGCTCATTGCCCATTCATATCCGTTCT
CACGCCCCCTATTGACGTCAATGACGGTAAATGGCCCACTTGGCAGTACATCAATATCTATTAATAGTAA
CTTGGCAAGTACATTACTATTGGAAGTACGCCAGGGTACATTGGCAGTACTCCCATTGACGTCAATGGCG
GTAAATGGCCCGCGATGGCTGCCAAGTACATCCCCATTGACGTCAATGGGGAGGGGCAATGACGCAAATG
GGCGTTCCATTGACGTAAATGGGCGGTAGGCGTGCCTAATGGGAGGTCTATATAAGCAATGCTCGTTTAG
GGAAC
Features (pLannotate 1.2.2; 25 found; start..end, strand, type, name):
     35..53      +  promoter       SP6 promoter: promoter for bacteriophage SP6 RNA polymerase
    445..469     +  CDS            2xFLAG (fragment): two tandem FLAG® epitope tags
    508..1215    +  CDS            mCherry: mCherry is a basic (constitutively fluorescent) red fluorescent protein published in 2004, derived from Discosoma sp.. It is reported to be a very rapidly-maturing monomer with low acid sensitivity.
   1323..1434    +  polyA_signal   bGH poly(A) signal: bovine growth hormone polyadenylation signal
   1687..2064    +  enhancer       CMV enhancer: human cytomegalovirus immediate early enhancer
   2065..2276    +  promoter       CMV promoter: human cytomegalovirus (CMV) immediate early promoter
   2437..2569    +  intron         chimeric intron: chimera between introns from human β-globin and immunoglobulin heavy chain genes
   2614..2632    +  promoter       T7 promoter: promoter for bacteriophage T7 RNA polymerase
   2638..3348    +  CDS            mTagBFP2: mTagBFP2 is a basic (constitutively fluorescent) blue fluorescent protein published in 2011, derived from Entacmaea quadricolor. It is reported to be a very rapidly-maturing monomer with very low acid sensitivity.
   3512..3974    +  misc_feature   IRES: internal ribosome entry site (IRES) of the encephalomyocarditis virus (EMCV)
   3989..4008    +  misc_feature   MCS (fragment): pUC18/19 multiple cloning site
   4023..4040    -  promoter       T3 promoter (fragment): promoter for bacteriophage T3 RNA polymerase
   4058..4179    -  polyA_signal   SV40 poly(A) signal: SV40 polyadenylation signal
   4202..4270    -  CDS            large T antigen (fragment): large T antigen from SV40 (simian virus 40)
   4314..4332    -  promoter       T3 promoter: promoter for bacteriophage T3 RNA polymerase
   4377..4393    -  protein_bind   lac operator: The lac repressor binds to the lac operator to inhibit transcription in E. coli. This inhibition can be relieved by adding lactose or isopropyl-β-D-thiogalactopyranoside (IPTG). lac repressor encoded by lacI
   4401..4431    -  promoter       lac promoter: promoter for the E. coli lac operon
   4446..4467    -  protein_bind   CAP binding site: CAP binding activates transcription in the presence of cAMP. E. coli catabolite activator protein
   4480..4572    -  CDS            lacI (fragment): lac repressor; lacI; The lac repressor binds to the lac operator to inhibit transcription in E. coli. This inhibition can be relieved by adding lactose or isopropyl-β-D-thiogalactopyranoside (IPTG).
   4755..5343    -  rep_origin     ori: high-copy-number ColE1/pMB1/pBR322/pUC origin of replication
   5514..6374    -  CDS            AmpR: β-lactamase; bla; confers resistance to ampicillin, carbenicillin, and related antibiotics
   6375..6479    -  promoter       AmpR promoter: bla
   6532..6960    -  rep_origin     f1 ori (sequence partly withheld): f1 bacteriophage origin of replication; arrow indicates direction of (+) strand synthesis
   6965..7031    -  CDS            lacZα (fragment): LacZα fragment of β-galactosidase; lacZ fragment
   7038..8015    +  promoter       CMV IE94 promoter: enhancer/promoter region of simian cytomegalovirus major immediate early transcription unit IE94
