[The description below was written by a language model from this plasmid's Addgene catalogue record and pLannotate feature annotations shown in this document.]
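Description:
pEJS1350 CMV-AcrIIC3-FLAGNLS-mCherry-3xmiR-92a CMV-BFP is an approximately 8 kb mammalian expression plasmid built on the pCDest backbone and intended for transfection into cultured cells. It is propagated in E. coli using a high-copy ColE1/pUC-type origin with ampicillin selection (AmpR), and it also carries an f1 origin and remnants of lac and phage-promoter (SP6, T7, T3) cloning elements from its parental vectors.

The plasmid holds two independent expression units. In the first, a cytomegalovirus promoter (annotated as the simian CMV IE94 enhancer/promoter, which runs across the circular junction into the start of the numbered sequence) drives the 348 bp AcrIIC3 gene from Neisseria meningitidis, an anti-CRISPR protein that inhibits type II-C Cas9. It is fused at its C terminus to a FLAG epitope, a nuclear localization signal (per the name) and mCherry, and the unit ends in a bGH polyadenylation signal. According to the record, three hsa-miR-92a target sites lie in the 3' UTR. The automated annotation labels neither these sites nor the AcrIIC3 coding region, although the gaps in the table are consistent with their positions. When miR-92a is present in a cell, it should repress this transcript and lower red fluorescence.

The second unit uses the human CMV enhancer/promoter and a chimeric intron to express mTagBFP2, followed by an EMCV IRES with no annotated downstream coding sequence and an SV40 polyadenylation signal. BFP lacks microRNA sites and serves as a transfection control, so the mCherry-to-BFP ratio reports miR-92a-mediated repression. This fits the depositors' work on microRNA quantification and detargeting.
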