Addgene plasmid #226109: pEJS1350 CMV-AcrIIC3-FLAGNLS-mCherry-3xmiR-92a CMV-BFP
Purpose: Mammalian expression of AcrIIC3-mCherry fusion with microRNA target sites in the 3' UTR as a reporter of microRNA repression. BFP expressed separately as a transfection control.
Depositing lab: Erik Sontheimer. Depositing organization: University of Massachusetts, Worcester. Publication: Absolute Quantification of Mammalian MicroRNAs for Therapeutic RNA Cleavage and Detargeting. Kraus C, Wang J, Zheng H, Broderick J, Ajaykumar N, Zamani M, Yang M, Cecchini K, Liang SQ, Kolumba O, Chase K, Lee J, Xue W, Sontheimer E, Gainetdinov I. RNA. 2025 May 28:rna.080566.125. doi: 10.1261/rna.080566.125. PubMed 40436630.
Backbone
  Vector backbone: pCDest
  Total vector size (bp): 8019
  Vector type: Mammalian Expression
Growth in bacteria
  Bacterial resistance: Ampicillin, 100 μg/mL
  Growth temperature: 37°C
  Growth strain: DH5alpha
  Copy number: Unknown
Gene/Insert
  Gene/Insert name: AcrIIC3
  Species: Neisseria meningitidis
  Insert size (bp): 348
  Promoter: CMV
  Tag / fusion protein: FLAG (C terminal on insert); mCherry (C terminal on insert); hsa-miR-92a Target Sites (C terminal on insert)
  Cloning method: Gibson Cloning
  Sequencing primers: 5′ cggaattgtacccgcgg
Terms and licenses: Academic/Nonprofit Terms; Industry Terms: Not Available to Industry
How to cite: pEJS1350 CMV-AcrIIC3-FLAGNLS-mCherry-3xmiR-92a CMV-BFP was a gift from Erik Sontheimer (Addgene plasmid # 226109 ; http://n2t.net/addgene:226109 ; RRID:Addgene_226109)
